Addgene plasmid #206441: pAc5.1-mEGFP-NOT2 isoform A (HK54)
Purpose: NOT1 expression in Schneider cells for imaging
Depositing lab: Mandy Jeske. Depositing organization: Universitaet Heidelberg. Publication: ReLo is a simple and rapid colocalization assay to identify and characterize direct protein-protein interactions. Salgania HK, Metz J, Jeske M. Nat Commun. 2024 Apr 3;15(1):2875. doi: 10.1038/s41467-024-47233-4. PubMed 38570497.
Backbone
  Vector backbone: T6-pAc5.1 mEGFP-EcoRV
  Vector type: Insect Expression
Growth in bacteria
  Bacterial resistance: Ampicillin, 100 μg/mL
  Growth temperature: 37°C
  Growth strain: DH5alpha
  Copy number: High Copy
Gene/Insert
  Gene/Insert name: NOT1
  Species: D. melanogaster (fly)
  Entrez Gene: Not1 (a.k.a. Dmel_CG34407, CG1874, CG1884, CG34407, Dmel\CG34407, Dmel_CG1874, Dmel_CG1884, NOT, NOT1, anon-EST:Liang-1.29, anon-WO0118547.221, clone 1.29, not1)
  Tag / fusion protein: mEGFP (N terminal on insert)
  Cloning method: Restriction Enzyme; 5′ cloning site Unknown (unknown if destroyed)
Terms and licenses: Academic/Nonprofit Terms; Industry Terms: Not Available to Industry
Depositor comments: Please visit https://www.biorxiv.org/content/10.1101/2022.03.04.482790v2 for bioRxiv preprint.
How to cite: pAc5.1-mEGFP-NOT2 isoform A (HK54) was a gift from Mandy Jeske (Addgene plasmid # 206441 ; http://n2t.net/addgene:206441 ; RRID:Addgene_206441)
