[The description below was written by a language model from this plasmid's Addgene catalogue record and pLannotate feature annotations shown in this document.]
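Description:
pAc5.1-mEGFP-NOT2 isoform A (HK54) is an insect-cell expression plasmid of about 7.8 kb, built on a pAc5.1-derived backbone that already carries mEGFP. It is propagated in E. coli from a high-copy ColE1/pUC-type origin and selected with ampicillin through the TEM beta-lactamase gene (bla) and its own promoter. The annotation also picks up a fragment of a tetracycline resistance gene and a short piece of SV40 large T antigen. Both appear to be non-functional backbone remnants, and no selectable marker for insect cells is annotated.

Expression is driven by the Drosophila melanogaster actin 5C (Ac5) promoter, which gives strong constitutive transcription in Drosophila cell lines. Downstream lies monomeric EGFP, followed by the insert coding sequence, so the fluorescent protein sits at the N terminus of the fusion. A V5 epitope sequence from the backbone follows the insert, but the record does not show whether it is in frame and translated. An SV40 polyadenylation signal is annotated at the 3′ end of the cassette, although on the reverse strand.

The record is inconsistent about the insert. The catalogue gene field, Entrez entry and purpose statement all name NOT1, whereas the plasmid name says NOT2 isoform A. The sequenced plasmid contains a roughly 1.75 kb open reading frame matching Drosophila Rga, also known as Not2. The sequence therefore supports NOT2, a subunit of the CCR4-NOT complex, and the NOT1 entries look like catalogue errors.

The stated use is expression in Schneider cells for imaging. The associated publication describes a colocalization-based assay for detecting direct protein-protein interactions.
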