Features (pLannotate 1.2.2; 10 found; start..end, strand, type, name):
      8..2517    +  promoter       Ac5 promoter: Drosophila melanogaster actin 5C promoter
   2537..3253    +  CDS            mEGFP: mEGFP is a basic (constitutively fluorescent) green fluorescent protein published in 2002, derived from Aequorea victoria. It has moderate acid sensitivity.
   3275..5029    +  CDS            Rga: RGA_DROME - Also known as Not2 From Drosophila melanogaster (Fruit fly).
   5078..5119    +  CDS            V5 tag: epitope tag from simian virus 5
   5219..5353    -  polyA_signal   SV40 poly(A) signal: SV40 polyadenylation signal
   5376..5460    -  CDS            large T antigen (fragment): large T antigen from SV40 (simian virus 40)
   5461..5908    +  CDS            TcR (fragment): tetracycline efflux protein; tet; confers resistance to tetracycline
   5954..6542    -  rep_origin     ori: high-copy-number ColE1/pMB1/pBR322/pUC origin of replication
   6716..7573    -  CDS            bla: BLAT_ECOLX - Experimental evidence at protein level: Swiss-Prot protein existence level 1. TEM-type are the most prevalent beta-lactamases in enterobacteria; they hydrolyze the beta-lactam bond in susceptible beta-lactam antibiotics, thus conferring resistance to penicillins and cephalosporins. TEM-3 and TEM-4 are capable of hydrolyzing cefotaxime and ceftazidime. TEM-5 is capable of hydrolyzing ceftazidime. TEM-6 is capable of hydrolyzing ceftazidime and aztreonam. TEM-8/CAZ-2, TEM- 16/CAZ-7 and TEM-24/CAZ-6 are markedly active against ceftazidime. IRT- 4 shows resistance to beta-lactamase in
   7574..7678    -  promoter       AmpR promoter: bla
>Addgene plasmid #206441 | pAc5.1-mEGFP-NOT2 isoform A (HK54) | addgene full sequence | sequence record 407121 | Addgene NGS Result
AAAAAATCATGAATGGCATCAACTCTGAATCAAATCTTTGCAGATGCACCTACTTCTCATTTCCACTGTC
ACATCATTTTTCCAGATCTCGCTGCCTGTTATGTGGCCCACAAACCAAGACACGTTTTATGGCCATTAAA
GCTGGCTGATCGTCGCCAAACACCAAATACATAATGAATATGTACACATTCGAGAAAGAAGCGATCAAAG
AAGCGTCTTCGGGCGGAGTAGGAGAATGCGGAGGAGAAGGAGAACGAGCTGATCTAGTATCTCTCCACAA
TCCAATGCCAACTGACCAACTGGCCATATTCGGAGCAATTTGAAGCCAATTTCCATCGCCTGGCGATCGC
TCCATTCTTGGCTATATGTTTTTCACCGTTACCCGGGGCCATTTTCAAAGACTCGTCGGCAAGATAAGAT
TGTGTCACTCGCTGTCTCTCTTCATTTGTCGAAGAATGCTGAGGAATTTCGCGATGACGTCGGCGAGTAT
TTTGAAGAATGAGAATAATTTGTATTTATACGAAAATCAGTTAGTGGAATTTTCTACAAAAACATGTTAT
CTATAGATAATTTTGTTGCAAAATATGTTGACTATGACAAAGATTGTATGTATATACCTTTAATGTATTC
TCATTTTCTTATGTATTTATAATGGCAATGATGATACTGATGATATTTTAAGATGATGCCAGACCAAAAG
GCTTGAATTTCTGCGTCTTTTGCCGAACGCAGTGCATGTGCAATTGTTGTTTTTTGGAATATTCAATTTT
CGGACTGTCCGCTTTGATTTCAGTTTCTTGGCTTATTCAAAAAGCAAAGTAAAGCCAAAAAAGCGAGATG
GCAATACCAAATGCGGCAAAACGGTAGTGGAAGGAAAGGGGTGCGGGGCAGCGGAAGGAAGGGTGGGGCG
GGGCGTGGCGGGGTCTGTGGCTGGGCGCGACGTCACCGACGTTGGAGCCACTCCTTTGACCATGTGTGCG
TGTGTGTATTATTCGTGTCTCGCCACTCGCCGGTTGTTTTTTTCTTTTTATGCTGCGCTCTCTCTAGCGC
CATCTCGCTTACGCATGCTCAACGCACCGCATGTTGCCGTTTCCTTTTATGCGTCATTTTGGCTCGAAAT
AGGCAATTATTTAAACAAAGATTAGTCAACGAAAACGCTAAAATAAATAAGTCTACAATATGGTTACTTA
TTGCCATGTGTGTGCAGCCAACGATAGCAACAAAAGCAACAACACAGGTGGCTTTCCCTCTTTCACTTTT
TGTTTGCAAGCCGCGTGCGAGCAAGACGGCACGACCGGCAAACGCAATTACGCTGACAAAGAGCAGACGA
AGTTTTGGCGAAAAACATCAAGGCGCCTGATACGAATGCATTTGCAATAACAATTGCGATATTTAATATT
GTTTATGAAGCTGTTTGACTTCAAAACACACAAAAAAAAAAATAAAACAAATTATTTGAAAGAGAATTAG
GAATCGGACGCTTATCGTTAGGGTAACAACAAGAAATGCTTACTGAGTCACAGCCTCTGGAAAACTGCCG
CAAGCCAGAGAGAGAGAGAAAAAGAGGGAGAGCAGCTTAGACCGCATGTGCTTGTGTGTGAGGCGTCTCT
CTCTTCGTCTCTGTTGCGCAAACGCATAGACTGCACTGAAAAAATCGATTACCTATTTTTTATGAATGAA
TATTTGCACTATTACTATTCAAAACTATTAAGATAGCAATCACATTCAATAGCCAAATACTATACCACCT
GAGCGATGCAACGAAATGATCAATTTGAGCAAAAATGCTGCATATTTAGGACGGCATCATTATAGAAATG
CTTCTTGCTGTGTACTTTTCTCTCGTCTGGCAGCTGTTTCGCCGTTATTGTTAAAACCGGCTTAAGTTAG
GTGTGTTTTCTACGACTAGTGAATGCCCTACTAGAAGATGTGTGTTGCACAAAATGTCCCTGGAATAACC
AATTTGAAGTGCAGATAGCAGTAAACGTAAGCTAATATGAATATTATTTAACTGTAATGTTTTAATATCG
CTGGACATTACTAATAAACCCACTATAAACACATGTACATATGTATGTTTTGGCATACAATGAGTAGTTG
GGGAAAAAATGTGTAAAAGCACCGTGACCATCACAGCATAAAGATAACCAGCTGAAGTATCGAATATGAG
TAACCCCCAAATTGAATCACATGCCGCAACTGATAGGACCCATGGAAGTACACTCTTCATGGCGATATAC
AAGACACACACAAGCACGAACACCCAGTTGCGGAGGAAATTCTCCGTAAATGAAAACCCAATCGGCGAAC
AATTCATACCCATATATGGTAAAAGTTTTGAACGCGACTTGAGAGCGGAGAGCATTGCGGCTGATAAGGT
TTTAGCGCTAAGCGGGCTTTATAAAACGGGCTGCGGGACCAGTTTTCATATCACTACCGTTTGAGTTCTT
GTGCTGTGTGGATACTCCTCCCGACACAAAGCCGCTCCATCAGCCAGCAGTCGTCTAATCCAGAGACCCC
GGATCGGGGTACCATCATGGTGAGCAAGGGCGAGGAGCTGTTCACCGGGGTGGTGCCCATCCTGGTCGAG
CTGGACGGCGACGTAAACGGCCACAAGTTCAGCGTGTCCGGCGAGGGCGAGGGCGATGCCACCTACGGCA
AGCTGACCCTGAAGTTCATCTGCACCACCGGCAAGCTGCCCGTGCCCTGGCCCACCCTCGTGACCACCCT
GACCTACGGCGTGCAGTGCTTCAGCCGCTACCCCGACCACATGAAGCAGCACGACTTCTTCAAGTCCGCC
ATGCCCGAAGGCTACGTCCAGGAGCGCACCATCTTCTTCAAGGACGACGGCAACTACAAGACCCGCGCCG
AGGTGAAGTTCGAGGGCGACACCCTGGTGAACCGCATCGAGCTGAAGGGCATCGACTTCAAGGAGGACGG
CAACATCCTGGGGCACAAGCTGGAGTACAACTACAACAGCCACAACGTCTATATCATGGCCGACAAGCAG
AAGAACGGCATCAAGGTGAACTTCAAGATCCGCCACAACATCGAGGACGGCAGCGTGCAGCTCGCCGACC
ACTACCAGCAGAACACCCCCATCGGCGACGGCCCCGTGCTGCTGCCCGACAACCACTACCTGAGCACCCA
GTCCAAGCTGAGCAAAGACCCCAACGAGAAGCGCGATCACATGGTCCTGCTGGAGTTCGTGACCGCCGCC
GGGATCACTCTCGGCATGGACGAGCTGTACAAGCCAAGCTTGAATTCTGCAGATATGGCGAATTTAAATT
TTCAACAACCCCCGAGAAGTATAGCGAACGCGGCGTTAGCTGGCCGGACAACAGGCGGATTCGGTGGTAG
CTCCCTGGCTGGCCATGTGACGCCCACGTCGGGCATGTTTCAAACCGACTTCGCCAACTCCTATCCAGGA
ACGGCGAACTACGGACAGGCGCCGCAGCAGCAGCAACAACAGCAGCAGCAGCCCCAACTGTCGCCGAACC
GGAATGCCCAGCTGTCGGTCGGCGGACCCGCCATCTCGAGCGGCAACCGCAACGCCAACCTCTTCGGCCA
GCGTCAGTTTGTGGAGCGGCGAGCCATGCAAGGATTGGGCAGTGGCCCCATGTCGAACATGGGCAACTTC
ATGCAGACGGGTCGCGGCGGCTACGGAACGGGCGGAGGCGGTGGCGGTCCTTTGAATAACTTCCACGTGT
TCGGCGGCGGCGGTGGTAGCGACACCTCCACGCCTGCCCTGCTCGATCCCACGGAGTTCCCCTCGCTGAC
GAATGCGCGCGGCCAGAACGACCAGACACTGCCCCAATCGAATCCGCTCCAGCCGCCGGGCAGCAAACCC
TATGGTAATTTCTTTACCTCTTTTGGCATGGTGAAGCAACCGACGTCAGAGCAATCGGAGTTCACGATGT
CTAACGAGGACTTCCCTGCGTTACCGGGCACCCAAAACTCGGACGGCACAACGAACGCGGTGGGGAGCGT
CGCCGGAACAGGAGGCTCCGGAGGTGCGTCCACAGAGAACCACTTGGACGGCACGGAAAAGCCGATGAAT
TCGATAGTGGTCAGCGGATCAGCGAGCGGCAGCAGCGGTTCCAACGTCGGCGTTGTAGGCGGCAATGGTC
TCGGTGCCGTTGGCAGTGGTATAGGGGGCTTGGCAGTAGGCGGCGGCGGAGGAGCTGGTAGCTCAGGAGG
CGGAGGAGTCGGCGGCAATGCAGCCAGCGGCGTTGTCGGCGGGTCCCATGTAGGACTGGTGGGCAGTAAC
AGCGGCATTGGCGGCGTCAACAGCGTATCCAACAGCAATGCCATGATGGGCGTAGGCGGCGGCCTGGGGA
GTGGAAGCGGCTCGTCTGGGAGCGGAGCGGGCGGCGAGCATCTGAACGATAATTCCAGCAACGATAAACT
TGTAAAGAGCGGCGTGCAAACTTCGCCAGATGGGAAGGTCACAAACATACCAGCGACCATGGTGAACAAC
CAGTTCGGCATGGTTGGCCTGCTGACGTTCATTCGGGCTGCAGAAACGGATCCCAATCTGGTGACGCTCT
CCTTGGGTACGGATCTCACGGGTTTAGGCCTGAACCTGAACTCGCAGGAGAGCTTGCATACAACCTTCGC
TGGCCCCTTCGTAGCACAGCCCTGCAGAGCACAAGACGTTGAGTTCAACGTGCCACCCGAATATCTGATT
AACTTTGCGATAAGAGACAAACTAACAGCGCCGGTACTGAAAAAGCTGCAAGAAGACCTGCTCTTTTTCC
TTTTTTACACGAACATCGGCGATATGATGCAATTGATGGCAGCTGCTGAATTGCATAGTCGCGAGTGGCG
ATACCACGTGGAGGAGAAAATATGGATAACTCGAATTCCTGGCATTGATCAATATGAAAAAAATGGTACA
AAAGAGCGCGGCACCTTCTACTACTTTGATGCGCAAAGTTGGAAACGTTTGTCCAAGGTTTTCCAAATAG
ATGCCGAGAAATTAGATAAATGTCCCAATATAAGTGCGTTTATGAATGGACAGTCTGTAATCCAGCACAG
TGGCGGCCGCTCGAGTCTAGAGGGCCCGCGGTTCGAAGGTAAGCCTATCCCTAACCCTCTCCTCGGTCTC
GATTCTACGCGTACCGGTCATCATCACCATCACCATTGAGTTTAAACCCGCTGATCAGCCTCGACTGTGC
CTTCTAAGGCCTGAGCTCGCTGATCAGCCTCGATCGAGGATCCAGACATGATAAGATACATTGATGAGTT
TGGACAAACCACAACTAGAATGCAGTGAAAAAAATGCTTTATTTGTGAAATTTGTGATGCTATTGCTTTA
TTTGTAACCATTATAAGCTGCAATAAACAAGTTAACAACAACAATTGCATTCATTTTATGTTTCAGGTTC
AGGGGGAGGTGTGGGAGGTTTTTTAAAGCAAGTAAAACCTCTACAAATGTGGTATGGCTGATTATGATCA
GTCGACCGATGCCCTTGAGAGCCTTCAACCCAGTCAGCTCCTTCCGGTGGGCGCGGGGCATGACTATCGT
CGCCGCACTTATGACTGTCTTCTTTATCATGCAACTCGTAGGACAGGTGCCGGCAGCGCTCTGGGTCATT
TTCGGCGAGGACCGCTTTCGCTGGAGCGCGACGATGATCGGCCTGTCGCTTGCGGTATTCGGAATCTTGC
ACGCCCTCGCTCAAGCCTTCGTCACTGGTCCCGCCACCAAACGTTTCGGCGAGAAGCAGGCCATTATCGC
CGGCATGGCGGCCGACGCGCTGGGCTACGTCTTGCTGGCGTTCGCGACGCGAGGCTGGATGGCCTTCCCC
ATTATGATTCTTCTCGCTTCCGGCGGCATCGGGATGCCCGCGTTGCAGGCCATGCTGTCCAGGCAGGTAG
ATGACGACCATCAGGGACAGCTTCAAGGCCAGCAAAAGGCCAGGAACCGTAAAAAGGCCGCGTTGCTGGC
GTTTTTCCATAGGCTCCGCCCCCCTGACGAGCATCACAAAAATCGACGCTCAAGTCAGAGGTGGCGAAAC
CCGACAGGACTATAAAGATACCAGGCGTTTCCCCCTGGAAGCTCCCTCGTGCGCTCTCCTGTTCCGACCC
TGCCGCTTACCGGATACCTGTCCGCCTTTCTCCCTTCGGGAAGCGTGGCGCTTTCTCATAGCTCACGCTG
TAGGTATCTCAGTTCGGTGTAGGTCGTTCGCTCCAAGCTGGGCTGTGTGCACGAACCCCCCGTTCAGCCC
GACCGCTGCGCCTTATCCGGTAACTATCGTCTTGAGTCCAACCCGGTAAGACACGACTTATCGCCACTGG
CAGCAGCCACTGGTAACAGGATTAGCAGAGCGAGGTATGTAGGCGGTGCTACAGAGTTCTTGAAGTGGTG
GCCTAACTACGGCTACACTAGAAGGACAGTATTTGGTATCTGCGCTCTGCTGAAGCCAGTTACCTTCGGA
AAAAGAGTTGGTAGCTCTTGATCCGGCAAACAAACCACCGCTGGTAGCGGTGGTTTTTTTGTTTGCAAGC
AGCAGATTACGCGCAGAAAAAAAGGATCTCAAGAAGATCCTTTGATCTTTTCTACGGGGTCTGACGCTCA
GTGGAACGAAAACTCACGTTAAGGGATTTTGGTCATGAGATTATCAAAAAGGATCTTCACCTAGATCCTT
TTAAATTAAAAATGAAGTTTTAAATCAATCTAAAGTATATATGAGTAAACTTGGTCTGACAGTTACCAAT
GCTTAATCAGTGAGGCACCTATCTCAGCGATCTGTCTATTTCGTTCATCCATAGTTGCCTGACTCCCCGT
CGTGTAGATAACTACGATACGGGAGGGCTTACCATCTGGCCCCAGTGCTGCAATGATACCGCGAGACCCA
CGCTCACCGGCTCCAGATTTATCAGCAATAAACCAGCCAGCCGGAAGGGCCGAGCGCAGAAGTGGTCCTG
CAACTTTATCCGCCTCCATCCAGTCTATTAATTGTTGCCGGGAAGCTAGAGTAAGTAGTTCGCCAGTTAA
TAGTTTGCGCAACGTTGTTGCCATTGCTGCAGGCATCGTGGTGTCACGCTCGTCGTTTGGTATGGCTTCA
TTCAGCTCCGGTTCCCAACGATCAAGGCGAGTTACATGATCCCCCATGTTGTGCAAAAAAGCGGTTAGCT
CCTTCGGTCCTCCGATCGTTGTCAGAAGTAAGTTGGCCGCAGTGTTATCACTCATGGTTATGGCAGCACT
GCATAATTCTCTTACTGTCATGCCATCCGTAAGATGCTTTTCTGTGACTGGTGAGTACTCAACCAAGTCA
TTCTGAGAATAGTGTATGCGGCGACCGAGTTGCTCTTGCCCGGCGTCAACACGGGATAATACCGCGCCAC
ATAGCAGAACTTTAAAAGTGCTCATCATTGGAAAACGTTCTTCGGGGCGAAAACTCTCAAGGATCTTACC
GCTGTTGAGATCCAGTTCGATGTAACCCACTCGTGCACCCAACTGATCTTCAGCATCTTTTACTTTAACC
AGCGTTTCTGGGTGAGCAAAAACAGGAAGGCAAAATGCCGCAAAAAAGGGAATAAGGGCGACACGGAAAT
GTTGAATACTCATACTCTTCCTTTTTCAATATTATTGAAGCATTTATCAGGGTTATTGTCTCATGAGCGG
ATACATATTTGAATGTATTTAGAAAAATAAACAAATAGGGGTTCCGCGCACATTTCCCCGAAAAGTGCCA
CCTGACGTCTAAGAAACCATTATTATCATGACATTAACCTATAAAAATAGGCGTATCACGAGGCCCTTTC
GTCTTCAAGAATTAATTCTATATTCTAAAAACACAAATGATACTTCTAAA
