>Addgene plasmid #206441 | pAc5.1-mEGFP-NOT2 isoform A (HK54) | depositor partial sequence | sequence record 401700 | Dm Not2 isoA
ATGGCGAATTTAAATTTTCAACAACCCCCGAGAAGTATAGCGAACGCGGCGTTAGCTGGCCGGACAACAG
GCGGATTCGGTGGTAGCTCCCTGGCTGGCCATGTGACGCCCACGTCGGGCATGTTTCAAACCGACTTCGC
CAACTCCTATCCAGGAACGGCGAACTACGGACAGGCGCCGCAGCAGCAGCAACAACAGCAGCAGCAGCCC
CAACTGTCGCCGAACCGGAATGCCCAGCTGTCGGTCGGCGGACCCGCCATCTCGAGCGGCAACCGCAACG
CCAACCTCTTCGGCCAGCGTCAGTTTGTGGAGCGGCGAGCCATGCAAGGATTGGGCAGTGGCCCCATGTC
GAACATGGGCAACTTCATGCAGACGGGTCGCGGCGGCTACGGAACGGGCGGAGGCGGTGGCGGTCCTTTG
AATAACTTCCACGTGTTCGGCGGCGGCGGTGGTAGCGACACCTCCACGCCTGCCCTGCTCGATCCCACGG
AGTTCCCCTCGCTGACGAATGCGCGCGGCCAGAACGACCAGACACTGCCCCAATCGAATCCGCTCCAGCC
GCCGGGCAGCAAACCCTATGGTAATTTCTTTACCTCTTTTGGCATGGTGAAGCAACCGACGTCAGAGCAA
TCGGAGTTCACGATGTCTAACGAGGACTTCCCTGCGTTACCGGGCACCCAAAACTCGGACGGCACAACGA
ACGCGGTGGGGAGCGTCGCCGGAACAGGAGGCTCCGGAGGTGCGTCCACAGAGAACCACTTGGACGGCAC
GGAAAAGCCGATGAATTCGATAGTGGTCAGCGGATCAGCGAGCGGCAGCAGCGGTTCCAACGTCGGCGTT
GTAGGCGGCAATGGTCTCGGTGCCGTTGGCAGTGGTATAGGGGGCTTGGCAGTAGGCGGCGGCGGAGGAG
CTGGTAGCTCAGGAGGCGGAGGAGTCGGCGGCAATGCAGCCAGCGGCGTTGTCGGCGGGTCCCATGTAGG
ACTGGTGGGCAGTAACAGCGGCATTGGCGGCGTCAACAGCGTATCCAACAGCAATGCCATGATGGGCGTA
GGCGGCGGCCTGGGGAGTGGAAGCGGCTCGTCTGGGAGCGGAGCGGGCGGCGAGCATCTGAACGATAATT
CCAGCAACGATAAACTTGTAAAGAGCGGCGTGCAAACTTCGCCAGATGGGAAGGTCACAAACATACCAGC
GACCATGGTGAACAACCAGTTCGGCATGGTTGGCCTGCTGACGTTCATTCGGGCTGCAGAAACGGATCCC
AATCTGGTGACGCTCTCCTTGGGTACGGATCTCACGGGTTTAGGCCTGAACCTGAACTCGCAGGAGAGCT
TGCATACAACCTTCGCTGGCCCCTTCGTAGCACAGCCCTGCAGAGCACAAGACGTTGAGTTCAACGTGCC
ACCCGAATATCTGATTAACTTTGCGATAAGAGACAAACTAACAGCGCCGGTACTGAAAAAGCTGCAAGAA
GACCTGCTCTTTTTCCTTTTTTACACGAACATCGGCGATATGATGCAATTGATGGCAGCTGCTGAATTGC
ATAGTCGCGAGTGGCGATACCACGTGGAGGAGAAAATATGGATAACTCGAATTCCTGGCATTGATCAATA
TGAAAAAAATGGTACAAAAGAGCGCGGCACCTTCTACTACTTTGATGCGCAAAGTTGGAAACGTTTGTCC
AAGGTTTTCCAAATAGATGCCGAGAAATTAGATAAATGTCCCAATATAAGTGCGTTTATGAATGGACAGT
CTGTA
